>Addgene plasmid #236823 | pGL4 [luc2P/GCSF/Hygro] Vector | addgene full sequence | sequence record 472952 | Addgene NGS Result
TGGTTCCCAGCGGTCAAGCCGGGTCACATGATCACCCATATTATGAAGAAATGCAGTCAGCTCCTTAGGG
CCTCCGATCGTTGTCAGAAGTAAGTTGGCCGCGGTGTTGTCGCTCATGGTAATGGCAGCACTACACAATT
CTCTTACCGTCATGCCATCCGTAAGATGCTTTTCCGTGACCGGCGAGTACTCAACCAAGTCGTTTTGTGA
GTAGTGTATACGGCGACCAAGCTGCTCTTGCCCGGCGTCTATACGGGACAACACCGCGCCACATAGCAGT
ACTTTGAAAGTGCTCATCATCGGGAATCGTTCTTCGGGGCGGAAAGACTCAAGGATCTTGCCGCTATTGA
GATCCAGTTCGATATAGCCCACTCTTGCACCCAGTTGATCTTCAGCATCTTTTACTTTCACCAGCGTTTC
GGGGTGTGCAAAAACAGGCAAGCAAAATGCCGCAAAGAAGGGAATGAGTGCGACACGAAAATGTTGGATG
CTCATACTCGTCCTTTTTCAATATTATTGAAGCATTTATCAGGGTTACTAGTACGTCTCTCAAGGATAAG
TAAGTAATATTAAGGTACGGGAGGTATTGGACAGGCCGCAATAAAATATCTTTATTTTCATTACATCTGT
GTGTTGGTTTTTTGTGTGAATCGATAGTACTAACATACGCTCTCCATCAAAACAAAACGAAACAAAACAA
ACTAGCAAAATAGGCTGTCCCCAGTGCAAGTGCAGGTGCCAGAACATTTCTCTGGCCTAACTGGCCGGTA
CCAGGCGTCTATCAGCGGCTCAGCCTTTGTTCAGCTGTTCTGTTCAAACACTCTGGGGCCATTCAGGCCT
GGGTGGGGCAGCGGGAGGAAGGGAGTTTGAGGGGGGCAAGGCGACGTCAAAGGAGGATCAGAGATTCCAC
AATTTCACAAAACTTTCGCAAACAGCTTTTTGTTCCAACCCCCCTGCATTGTCTTGGACACCAAATTTGC
ATAAATCCTGGGAAGTTATTACTAAGCCTTAGTCGTGGCCCCAGGTAATTTCCTCCCAGGCCTCCATGGG
GTTATGTATAAAGGCCCCCCTAGAGCTGGGCCCCAAAACAGCCCGGAGCCAAGCTTGGCAATCCGGTACT
GTTGGTAAAGCCACCATGGAAGATGCCAAAAACATTAAGAAGGGCCCAGCGCCATTCTACCCACTCGAAG
ACGGGACCGCCGGCGAGCAGCTGCACAAAGCCATGAAGCGCTACGCCCTGGTGCCCGGCACCATCGCCTT
TACCGACGCACATATCGAGGTGGACATTACCTACGCCGAGTACTTCGAGATGAGCGTTCGGCTGGCAGAA
GCTATGAAGCGCTATGGGCTGAATACAAACCATCGGATCGTGGTGTGCAGCGAGAATAGCTTGCAGTTCT
TCATGCCCGTGTTGGGTGCCCTGTTCATCGGTGTGGCTGTGGCCCCAGCTAACGACATCTACAACGAGCG
CGAGCTGCTGAACAGCATGGGCATCAGCCAGCCCACCGTCGTATTCGTGAGCAAGAAAGGGCTGCAAAAG
ATCCTCAACGTGCAAAAGAAGCTACCGATCATACAAAAGATCATCATCATGGATAGCAAGACCGACTACC
AGGGCTTCCAAAGCATGTACACCTTCGTGACTTCCCATTTGCCACCCGGCTTCAACGAGTACGACTTCGT
GCCCGAGAGCTTCGACCGGGACAAAACCATCGCCCTGATCATGAACAGTAGTGGCAGTACCGGATTGCCC
AAGGGCGTAGCCCTACCGCACCGCACCGCTTGTGTCCGATTCAGTCATGCCCGCGACCCCATCTTCGGCA
ACCAGATCATCCCCGACACCGCTATCCTCAGCGTGGTGCCATTTCACCACGGCTTCGGCATGTTCACCAC
GCTGGGCTACTTGATCTGCGGCTTTCGGGTCGTGCTCATGTACCGCTTCGAGGAGGAGCTATTCTTGCGC
AGCTTGCAAGACTATAAGATTCAATCTGCCCTGCTGGTGCCCACACTATTTAGCTTCTTCGCTAAGAGCA
CTCTCATCGACAAGTACGACCTAAGCAACTTGCACGAGATCGCCAGCGGCGGGGCGCCGCTCAGCAAGGA
GGTAGGTGAGGCCGTGGCCAAACGCTTCCACCTACCAGGCATCCGCCAGGGCTACGGCCTGACAGAAACA
ACCAGCGCCATTCTGATCACCCCCGAAGGGGACGACAAGCCTGGCGCAGTAGGCAAGGTGGTGCCCTTCT
TCGAGGCTAAGGTGGTGGACTTGGACACCGGTAAGACACTGGGTGTGAACCAGCGCGGCGAGCTGTGCGT
CCGTGGCCCCATGATCATGAGCGGCTACGTTAACAACCCCGAGGCTACAAACGCTCTCATCGACAAGGAC
GGCTGGCTGCACAGCGGCGACATCGCCTACTGGGACGAGGACGAGCACTTCTTCATCGTGGACCGGCTGA
AGAGCCTGATCAAATACAAGGGCTACCAGGTAGCCCCAGCCGAACTGGAGAGCATCCTGCTGCAACACCC
CAACATCTTCGACGCCGGGGTCGCCGGCCTGCCCGACGACGATGCCGGCGAGCTGCCCGCCGCAGTCGTC
GTGCTGGAACACGGTAAAACCATGACCGAGAAGGAGATCGTGGACTATGTGGCCAGCCAGGTTACAACCG
CCAAGAAGCTGCGCGGTGGTGTTGTGTTCGTGGACGAGGTGCCTAAAGGACTGACCGGCAAGTTGGACGC
CCGCAAGATCCGCGAGATTCTCATTAAGGCCAAGAAGGGCGGCAAGATCGCCGTGAATTCTCACGGCTTC
CCTCCCGAGGTGGAGGAGCAGGCCGCCGGCACCCTGCCCATGAGCTGCGCCCAGGAGAGCGGCATGGATA
GACACCCTGCTGCTTGCGCCAGCGCCAGGATCAACGTCTAAGGCCGCGACTCTAGAGTCGGGGCGGCCGG
CCGCTTCGAGCAGACATGATAAGATACATTGATGAGTTTGGACAAACCACAACTAGAATGCAGTGAAAAA
AATGCTTTATTTGTGAAATTTGTGATGCTATTGCTTTATTTGTAACCATTATAAGCTGCAATAAACAAGT
TAACAACAACAATTGCATTCATTTTATGTTTCAGGTTCAGGGGGAGGTGTGGGAGGTTTTTTAAAGCAAG
TAAAACCTCTACAAATGTGGTAAAATCGATAAGGATCCGTTTGCGTATTGGGCGCTCTTCCGCTGATCTG
CGCAGCACCATGGCCTGAAATAACCTCTGAAAGAGGAACTTGGTTAGCTACCTTCTGAGGCGGAAAGAAC
CAGCTGTGGAATGTGTGTCAGTTAGGGTGTGGAAAGTCCCCAGGCTCCCCAGCAGGCAGAAGTATGCAAA
GCATGCATCTCAATTAGTCAGCAACCAGGTGTGGAAAGTCCCCAGGCTCCCCAGCAGGCAGAAGTATGCA
AAGCATGCATCTCAATTAGTCAGCAACCATAGTCCCGCCCCTAACTCCGCCCATCCCGCCCCTAACTCCG
CCCAGTTCCGCCCATTCTCCGCCCCATGGCTGACTAATTTTTTTTATTTATGCAGAGGCCGAGGCCGCCT
CTGCCTCTGAGCTATTCCAGAAGTAGTGAGGAGGCTTTTTTGGAGGCCTAGGCTTTTGCAAAAAGCTCGA
TTCTTCTGACACTAGCGCCACCATGAAGAAGCCCGAACTCACCGCTACCAGCGTTGAAAAATTTCTCATC
GAGAAGTTCGACAGTGTGAGCGACCTGATGCAGTTGTCGGAGGGCGAAGAGAGCCGAGCCTTCAGCTTCG
ATGTCGGCGGACGCGGCTATGTACTGCGGGTGAATAGCTGCGCTGATGGCTTCTACAAAGACCGCTACGT
GTACCGCCACTTCGCCAGCGCTGCACTACCCATCCCCGAAGTGTTGGACATCGGCGAGTTCAGCGAGAGC
CTGACATACTGCATCAGTAGACGCGCCCAAGGCGTTACTCTCCAAGACCTCCCCGAAACAGAGCTGCCTG
CTGTGTTACAGCCTGTCGCCGAAGCTATGGATGCTATTGCCGCCGCCGACCTCAGTCAAACCAGCGGCTT
CGGCCCATTCGGGCCCCAAGGCATCGGCCAGTACACAACCTGGCGGGATTTCATTTGCGCCATTGCTGAT
CCCCATGTCTACCACTGGCAGACCGTGATGGACGACACCGTGTCCGCCAGCGTAGCTCAAGCCCTGGACG
AACTGATGCTGTGGGCCGAAGACTGTCCCGAGGTGCGCCACCTCGTCCATGCCGACTTCGGCAGCAACAA
CGTCCTGACCGACAACGGCCGCATCACCGCCGTAATCGACTGGTCCGAAGCTATGTTCGGGGACAGTCAG
TACGAGGTGGCCAACATCTTCTTCTGGCGGCCCTGGCTGGCTTGCATGGAGCAGCAGACTCGCTACTTCG
AGCGCCGGCATCCCGAGCTGGCCGGCAGCCCTCGTCTGCGAGCCTACATGCTGCGCATCGGCCTGGATCA
GCTCTACCAGAGCCTCGTGGACGGCAACTTCGACGATGCTGCCTGGGCTCAAGGCCGCTGCGATGCCATC
GTCCGCAGCGGGGCCGGCACCGTCGGTCGCACACAAATCGCTCGCCGGAGCGCAGCCGTATGGACCGACG
GCTGCGTCGAGGTGCTGGCCGACAGCGGCAACCGCCGGCCCAGTACACGACCGCGCGCTAAGGAGGTAGG
TCGAGTTTAAACTCTAGAACCGGTCATGGCCGCAATAAAATATCTTTATTTTCATTACATCTGTGTGTTG
GTTTTTTGTGTGTTCGAACTAGATGCTGTCGACCGATGCCCTTGAGAGCCTTCAACCCAGTCAGCTCCTT
CCGGTGGGCGCGGGGCATGACTATCGTCGCCGCACTTATGACTGTCTTCTTTATCATGCAACTCGTAGGA
CAGGTGCCGGCAGCGCTCTTCCGCTTCCTCGCTCACTGACTCGCTGCGCTCGGTCGTTCGGCTGCGGCGA
GCGGTATCAGCTCACTCAAAGGCGGTAATACGGTTATCCACAGAATCAGGGGATAACGCAGGAAAGAACA
TGTGAGCAAAAGGCCAGCAAAAGGCCAGGAACCGTAAAAAGGCCGCGTTGCTGGCGTTTTTCCATAGGCT
CCGCCCCCCTGACGAGCATCACAAAAATCGACGCTCAAGTCAGAGGTGGCGAAACCCGACAGGACTATAA
AGATACCAGGCGTTTCCCCCTGGAAGCTCCCTCGTGCGCTCTCCTGTTCCGACCCTGCCGCTTACCGGAT
ACCTGTCCGCCTTTCTCCCTTCGGGAAGCGTGGCGCTTTCTCATAGCTCACGCTGTAGGTATCTCAGTTC
GGTGTAGGTCGTTCGCTCCAAGCTGGGCTGTGTGCACGAACCCCCCGTTCAGCCCGACCGCTGCGCCTTA
TCCGGTAACTATCGTCTTGAGTCCAACCCGGTAAGACACGACTTATCGCCACTGGCAGCAGCCACTGGTA
ACAGGATTAGCAGAGCGAGGTATGTAGGCGGTGCTACAGAGTTCTTGAAGTGGTGGCCTAACTACGGCTA
CACTAGAAGAACAGTATTTGGTATCTGCGCTCTGCTGAAGCCAGTTACCTTCGGAAAAAGAGTTGGTAGC
TCTTGATCCGGCAAACAAACCACCGCTGGTAGCGGTGGTTTTTTTGTTTGCAAGCAGCAGATTACGCGCA
GAAAAAAAGGATCTCAAGAAGATCCTTTGATCTTTTCTACGGGGTCTGACGCTCAGTGGAACGAAAACTC
ACGTTAAGGGATTTTGGTCATGAGATTATCAAAAAGGATCTTCACCTAGATCCTTTTAAATTAAAAATGA
AGTTTTAAATCAATCTAAAGTATATATGAGTAAACTTGGTCTGACAGCGGCCGCAAATGCTAAACCACTG
CAGTGGTTACCAGTGCTTGATCAGTGAGGCACCGATCTCAGCGATCTGCCTATTTCGTTCGTCCATAGTG
GCCTGACTCCCCGTCGTGTAGATCACTACGATTCGTGAGGGCTTACCATCAGGCCCCAGCGCAGCAATGA
TGCCGCGAGAGCCGCGTTCACCGGCCCCCGATTTGTCAGCAATGAACCAGCCAGCAGGGAGGGCCGAGCG
AAGAAGTGGTCCTGCTACTTTGTCCGCCTCCATCCAGTCTATGAGCTGCTGTCGTGATGCTAGAGTAAGA
AGTTCGCCAGTGAGTAGTTTCCGAAGAGTTGTGGCCATTGCTACTGGCATCGTGGTATCACGCTCGTCGT
TCGGTATGGCTTCGTTCAACTC
Features (pLannotate 1.2.2; 13 found; start..end, strand, type, name):
    496..537     -  promoter       AmpR promoter (fragment): bla
    600..648     +  polyA_signal   poly(A) signal: synthetic polyadenylation signal
    662..753     +  misc_feature   pause site: RNA polymerase II transcriptional pause signal from the human α2 globin gene
   1136..2785    +  CDS            luciferase: firefly luciferase synthetic luc2 version of the luciferase gene
   2789..2908    +  CDS            hPEST: PEST degradation sequence from mouse ornithine decarboxylase human codon-optimized
   2960..3081    -  polyA_signal   SV40 poly(A) signal: SV40 polyadenylation signal
   3107..3238    -  CDS            LT_SV40 (fragment): Experimental evidence at protein level: Swiss-Prot protein existence level 1. Isoform 17kT antigen targets host RBL2 for degradation and promotes cell proliferation. Transactivates host cyclin A promoter through its J domain. From Simian virus 40 (SV40).
   3275..3632    +  promoter       SV40 promoter: SV40 enhancer and early promoter
   3663..4700    +  CDS            HygR: hygromycin B phosphotransferase confers resistance to hygromycin
   4724..4772    +  polyA_signal   poly(A) signal: synthetic polyadenylation signal
   4788..4919    +  CDS            TcR (fragment): tetracycline efflux protein; tet; confers resistance to tetracycline
   5099..5687    -  rep_origin     ori: high-copy-number ColE1/pMB1/pBR322/pUC origin of replication
   5887..495     -  CDS            AmpR (across the origin): β-lactamase confers resistance to ampicillin, carbenicillin, and related antibiotics
