[The description below was written by a language model from this plasmid's Addgene catalogue record and pLannotate feature annotations shown in this document.]
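Description:
pGL4 [luc2P/GCSF/Hygro] Vector is a mammalian luciferase reporter plasmid of about 6.3 kb, listed as derived from the pGL4.24[luc2P/minP] backbone. It is propagated in E. coli through a high-copy ColE1/pUC-type origin and selected with ampicillin via the β-lactamase gene. For mammalian cells it carries a separate hygromycin B phosphotransferase cassette driven by the SV40 enhancer/early promoter and terminated by a synthetic poly(A) signal, which allows selection of stably transfected reporter lines.

The reporter is luc2P: the synthetic, codon-optimised firefly luciferase luc2 followed directly by an hPEST degradation sequence derived from mouse ornithine decarboxylase. The PEST tag shortens the protein's half-life, so the luminescent signal follows changes in transcription more closely than a stable luciferase would. An SV40 late-type poly(A) region follows the reporter. Upstream of the cloning region, a synthetic poly(A) signal and the α2-globin RNA polymerase II pause site limit read-through transcription from the backbone and so reduce background.

The catalogue gives the insert as human GCSF (CSF3) and describes it as a GCSF response element for luciferase reporter assays. The automated annotation does not label this element or any minimal promoter. There is an unannotated stretch of roughly 380 bp between the pause site and the luciferase start, and this is the likely position of the regulatory insert, but the record does not define its exact composition or state whether the minP element of the parent vector is retained. The short hits to SV40 large T antigen and to a tetracycline resistance gene are fragments, most likely annotation artefacts of backbone sequence and not functional genes. The plasmid is intended for measuring transcriptional activity conferred by the GCSF element in transfected mammalian cells.
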