Addgene plasmid #236823: pGL4 [luc2P/GCSF/Hygro] Vector
Purpose: Express GCSF response element in luciferase reporter assay
Depositing lab: Promega Corporation.
Backbone
  Vector backbone: pGL4.24[luc2P/minP] Vector
  Vector type: Luciferase
  Selectable markers: Hygromycin
Growth in bacteria
  Bacterial resistance: Ampicillin, 100 μg/mL
  Growth temperature: 37°C
  Growth strain: DH5alpha
  Copy number: High Copy
Gene/Insert
  Gene/Insert name: GCSF
  Species: H. sapiens (human)
  Mutation: None
  Entrez Gene: CSF3 (a.k.a. C17orf33, CSF3OS, GCSF)
  Cloning method: Other
Terms and licenses: Academic/Nonprofit Terms; Industry Terms
How to cite: pGL4 [luc2P/GCSF/Hygro] Vector was a gift from Promega Corporation (Addgene plasmid # 236823 ; http://n2t.net/addgene:236823 ; RRID:Addgene_236823)
